>Addgene plasmid #199100 | pGL2_168 | addgene full sequence | sequence record 398541 | Addgene NGS Result
GCAAGGAGTTGACATAAGCCTGTTCGGTTCGTAAACTGTAATGCAAGTAGCGTATGCGCTCACGCAACTG
GTCCAGAACCTTGACCGAACGCAGCGGTGGTAACGGCGCAGTGGCGGTTTTCATGGCTTGTTATGACTGT
TTTTTTGTACAGTCTATGCCTCGGGCATCCAAGCAGCAAGCGCGTTACGCCGTGGGTCGATGTTTGATGT
TATGGAGCAGCAACGAATGTTACGCAGCAGCAACGATGTTACGCAGCAGGGCAGTCGCCCTAAAACAAAG
TTAGGTGGCTCAAGTATGGGCATCATTCGCACATGTAGGCTCGGCCCTGACCAAGTCAAATCCATGCGGG
CTGCTCTTGATCTTTTCGGTCGTGAGTTCGGAGACGTAGCCACCTACTCCCAACATCAGCCGGACTCCGA
TTACCTCGGGAACTTGCTCCGTAGTAAGACATTCATCGCGCTTGCTGCCTTCGACCAAGAAGCGGTTGTT
GGCGCTCTCGCGGCTTACGTTCTGCCCAAGTTTGAGCAGCCGCGTAGTGAGATCTATATCTATGATCTCG
CAGTCTCCGGAGAGCACCGGAGGCAGGGCATTGCCACCGCGCTCATCAATCTCCTCAAGCATGAGGCCAA
CGCGCTTGGTGCTTATGTGATCTACGTGCAAGCAGATTACGGTGACGATCCCGCAGTGGCTCTCTATACA
AAGTTGGGCATACGGGAAGAAGTGATGCACTTTGATATCGACCCAAGTACCGCCACCTAAGCTTGAGCGC
ATGCTCGAGTACTTCGCCTGGACCATGCTCGCCGTCGTCTTCGGCTTCCTCCTCTTCGTCAACCTCGCCT
ACGTCCCCCTCGGCCACTGGGCCGAGGCCTTCGCCGGCTTCTTCAAATTTTCAGGGCTGCCGCACCCCAT
CGACTGGGGGCTCGCTATACAGGAGTTGACGGCTAGCTCAGTCCTAGGTACAGTGCTAGCTACTAGGAGG
AAAAAAATGGTGAGTAAGGGTGAAGCCGTGATTAAAGAGTTCATGCGCTTCAAAGTGCATATGGAGGGCT
CAATGAACGGCCATGAATTTGAAATTGAAGGTGAAGGAGAAGGCCGTCCGTATGAGGGCACCCAGACCGC
CAAACTGAAAGTCACAAAGGGTGGCCCGCTGCCGTTTTCGTGGGATATTTTATCCCCTCAATTCATGTAC
GGCAGCCGGGCGTTTATTAAACACCCGGCGGATATCCCGGATTACTATAAGCAATCTTTTCCAGAAGGCT
TTAAATGGGAGCGCGTGATGAATTTTGAAGACGGAGGTGCTGTTACCGTGACCCAGGACACGAGCTTAGA
AGACGGTACCTTGATCTATAAGGTAAAGCTGCGTGGTACCAATTTCCCGCCGGATGGGCCAGTTATGCAG
AAAAAGACTATGGGCTGGGAAGCATCGACGGAGCGTCTTTACCCCGAAGACGGCGTCCTGAAAGGCGATA
TTAAAATGGCCCTGCGACTGAAAGACGGCGGTCGCTACCTTGCAGATTTCAAAACAACGTATAAAGCGAA
AAAACCTGTGCAGATGCCCGGGGCGTACAACGTTGATCGCAAACTAGATATCACTTCACACAACGAAGAT
TACACGGTAGTCGAACAGTATGAACGTAGCGAGGGGCGCCATAGCACCGGAGGCATGGATGAACTCTATA
AATAAGCTTCGCTCGTGCTCGCCGCGACCTTCCTCTTCATGCACCTCTTCGGCATCGGGCTGCACAACGC
TACAGAGGAGCTTTTCCGCTGCATAACCCTGCTTCGGGGTCATTATAGCGATTTTTTCGGTATATCCATC
CTTTTTCGCACGATATACAGGATTTTGCCAAAGGGTTCGTGTAGACTTTCCTTGGTGTATCCAACGGCGT
CAGCCGGGCAGGATAGGTGAAGTAGGCCCACCCGCGAGCGGGTGTTCCTTCTTCACTGTCCCTTATTCGC
ACCTGGCGGTGCTCAACGGGAATCCTGCTCTGCGAGGCTGGCCGTACGCTAGGTATACTTGAGACCACCC
CAGGATACATAGATTACCACAACTCCGAGCCCTTCCACCTAGCGTGCTAACCACGCACGCTATTGTTGTA
TAGGCTAGGTGGAGGCTCAGTGATGATAAGTCTGCGATGGTGGATGCATGTGTCATGGTCATAGCTGTTT
CCTGTGTGAAATTGTTATCCGCTCAGAGGGCACAATCCTATTCCGCGCTATCCGACAATCTCCAAGACAT
TAGGTGGAGTTCAGTTCGGCGTATGGCATATGTCGCTGGAAAGAACATGTGAGCAAAAGGCCAGCAAAAG
GCCAGGAACCGTAAAAAGGCCGCGTTGCTGGCGTTACAGCTGGGCGCGCCCCATGTCAGCCGTTAAGTGT
TCCTGTGTCACTCAAAATTGCTTTGAGAGGCTCTAAGGGCTTCTCAGTGCGTTACATCCCTGGCTTGTTG
TCCACAACCGTTAAACCTTAAAGGCTTTAAAAGCCTTATATATTCTTTTTTTTCTTATAAAACTTAAAAC
CTTAGAGGCTATTTAAGTTGCTGATTTATATTAATTTTATTGTTCAAACATGAGAGCTTAGTACGTGAAA
CATGAGAGCTTAGTACGTTAGCCATGAGAGCTTAGTACGTTAGCCATGAGGGTTTAGTTCGTTAAACATG
AGAGCTTAGTACGTTAAACATGAGAGCTTAGTACGTGAAACATGAGAGCTTAGTACGTACTATCAACAGG
TTGAACTGCTGATCTTCAGATCGGCGCGCCGGCCGGCCGAAGATCCTTTGATCTTTTCTACGGGGTCTGA
CGCTCTATTCAACAAAGCCGCCGTCCCGTCAAGTCAGCGTAAATGGGTAGGGGGCTTCAAATCGTCCCCC
CATACGATATAAGTTGTTACTAGTGCTTGGATTCTCACCAATAAAAAACGCCCGGCGGCAACCGAGCGTT
CTGAACAAATCCAGATGGAGTTCTGAGGTCATTACTGGATCTATCAACAGGAGTCCAAGCGAGCTCGATA
TCAAATTACGCCCCGCCCTGCCACTCATCGCAGTACTGTTGTAATTCATTAAGCATTCTGCCGACATGGA
AGCCATCACAAACGGCATGATGAACCTGAATCGCCAGCGGCATCAGCACCTTGTCGCCTTGCGTATAATA
TTTGCCCATGGTGAAAACGGGGGCGAAGAAGTTGTCCATATTGGCCACGTTTAAATCAAAACTGGTGAAA
CTCACCCAGGGATTGGCTGAGACGAAAAACATATTCTCAATAAACCCTTTAGGGAAATAGGCCAGGTTTT
CACCGTAACACGCCACATCTTGCGAATATATGTGTAGAAACTGCCGGAAATCGTCGTGGTATTCACTCCA
GAGCGATGAAAACGTTTCAGTTTGCTCATGGAAAACGGTGTAACAAGGGTGAACACTATCCCATATCACC
AGCTCACCGTCTTTCATTGCCATACGAAATTCCGGATGAGCATTCATCAGGCGGGCAAGAATGTGAATAA
AGGCCGGATAAAACTTGTGCTTATTTTTCTTTACGGTCTTTAAAAAGGCCGTAATATCCAGCTGAACGGT
CTGGTTATAGGTACATTGAGCAACTGACTGAAATGCCTCAAAATGTTCTTTACGATGCCATTGGGATATA
TCAACGGTGGTATATCCAGTGATTTTTTTCTCCATTTTAGCTTCCTTAGCTCCTGAAAATCTCGATAACT
CAAAAAATACGCCCGGTAGTGATCTTATTTCATTATGGTGAAAGTTGGAACCTCTTACGTGCCGATCAAC
GTCTCATTGATACCTGAAACAAAACCCATCGTACGGCCAAGGAAGTCTCCAATAACTGTGATCCACCACA
AGCGCCAGGGTTTTCCCAGTCACGACGTTGTAAAACGACGGCCAGTCATGCATAATCCGCACGCATCTGG
AATAAGGAAGTGCCATTCCGCCTGACCTTAGCGTGCGAACAGCACGCTATTGTTGTATCATTACTCGCAT
CCATTCTCAGGCTGTCTCGTCTCGTCTCCGAGGTCTCAGGAGAATGAGTCAGGGTCACGCGTAGGACGCG
TCGAGTAGGGTGACTTGTGGCCCTTTCTTTTGTTCCGCAGCCACACGCCGTGTGAAGCTGGGGAGATACA
TCTGGAAGCAAAGCCAGGAAAGCGGCCTATGGAGCTGTGCGGCAGCGCTCAGTAGGCAATTTTTCAAAAT
ATTGTTAAGCCTTTTCTGAGCATGGTATTTTTCATGGTATTACCAATTAGCAGGAAAATAAGCCATTGAA
TATAAAAGATAAAAATGTCTTGTTTACAATAGAGTGGGGGGGGTCAGCCTGCCGCCTTGGGCCGGGTGAT
GTCGTACTTGCCCGCCGCGAACTCGGTTACCGTCCAGCCCAGCGCGACCAGCTCCGGCAACGCCTCGCGC
ACCCGCTGGCGGCGCTTGCGCATGGTCGAACCACTGGCCTCTGACGGCCAGACATAGCCGCACAAGGTAT
CTATGGAAGCCTTGCCGGTTTTGCCGGGGTCGATCCAGCCACACAGCCGCTGGTGCAGCAGGCGGGCGGT
TTCGCTGTCCAGCGCCCGCACCTCGTCCATGCTGATGCGCACATGCTGGCCGCCACCCATGACGGCCTGC
GCGATCAAGGGGTTCAGGGCCACGTACAGGCGCCCGTCCGCCTCGTCGCTGGCGTACTCCGACAGCAGCC
GAAACCCCTGCCGCTTGCGGCCATTCTGGGCGATGATGGATACCTTCCAAAGGCGCTCGATGCAGTCCTG
TATGTGCTTGAGCGCCCCACCACTATCGACCTCTGCCCCGATTTCCTTTGCCAGCGCCCGATAGCTACCT
TTGACCACCATGGCATCAGCGGTGACGGCCTCCCACTTGGGTTCCAGGAACAGCCGGAGCTGCCGTCCGC
CTTCGGTCTTGGGTTCCGGGCCAAGCACTAGGCCATTAGGCCCAGCCATGGCCACCAGCCCTTGCAGGAT
GCGCAGATCATCAGCGCCCAGCGGCTCCGGGCCGCTGAACTCGATCCGCTTGCCGTCGCCGTAGTCATAC
GTCACGTCCAGCTTGCTGCGCTTGCGCTCGCCCCGCTTGAGGGCACGGAACAGGCCGGGGGCCAGACAGT
GCGCCGGGTCGTGCCGGACGTGGCTGAGGCTGTGCTTGTTCTTAGGCTTCACCACGGGGCACCCCCTTGC
TCTTGCGCTGCCTCTCCAGCACGGCGGGCTTGAGCACCCCGCCGTCATGCCGCCTGAACCACCGATCAGC
GAACGGTGCGCCATAGTTGGCCTTGCTCACACCGAAGCGGACGAAGAACCGGCGCTGGTCGTCGTCCACA
CCCCATTCCTCGGCCTCGGCGCTGGTCATGCTCGACAGGTAGGACTGCCAGCGGATGTTATCGACCAGTA
CCGAGCTGCCCCGGCTGGCCTGCTGCTGGTCGCCTGCGCCCATCATGGCCGCGCCCTTGCTGGCATGGTG
CAGGAACACGATAGAGCACCCGGTATCGGCGGCGATGGCCTCCATGCGACCGATGACCTGGGCCATGGGG
CCGCTGGCGTTTTCTTCCTCGATGTGGAACCGGCGCAGCGTGTCCAGCACCATCAGGCGGCGGCCCTCGG
CGGCGCGCTTGAGGCCGTCGAACCACTCCGGGGCCATGATGTTGGGCAGGCTGCCGATCAGCGGCTGGAT
CAGCAGGCCGTCAGCCACGGCTTGCCGTTCCTCGGCGCTGAGGTGCGCCCCAAGGGCGTGCAGGCGGTGA
TGAATGGCGGTGGGCGGGTCTTCGGCGGGCAGGTAGATCACCGGGCCGGTGGGCAGTTCGCCCACCTCCA
GCAGATCCGGCCCGCCTGCAATCTGTGCGGCCAGTTGCAGGGCCAGCATGGATTTACCGGCACCACCGGG
CGACACCAGCGCCCCGACCGTACCGGCCACCATGTTGGGCAAAACGTAGTCCAGCGGTGGCGGCGCTGCT
GCGAACGCCTCCAGAATATTGATAGGCTTATGGGTAGCCATTGATTGCCTCCTTTGCAGGCAGTTGGTGG
TTAGGCGCTGGCGGGGTCACTACCCCCGCCCTGCGCCGCTCTGAGTTCTTCCAGGCACTCGCGCAGCGCC
TCGTATTCGTCGTCGGTCAGCCAGAACTTGCGCTGACGCATCCCTTTGGCCTTCATGCGCTCGGCATATC
GCGCTTGGCGTACAGCGTCAGGGCTGGCCAGCAGGTCGCCGGTCTGCTTGTCCTTTTGGTCTTTCATATC
AGTCACCGAGAAACTTGCCGGGGCCGAAAGGCTTGTCTTCGCGGAACAAGGACAAGGTGCAGCCGTCAAG
GTTAAGGCTGGCCATATCAGCGACTGAAAAGCGGCCAGCCTCGGCCTTGTTTGACGTATAACCAAAGCCA
CCGGGCAACCAATAGCCCTTGTCACTTTTGATCAGGTAGACCGACCCTGAAGCGCTTTTTTCGTATTCCA
TAAAACCCCCTTCTGTGCGTGAGTACTCATAGTATAACAGGCGTGAGTACCAACGCAAGCACTACATGCT
GAAATCTGGCCCGCCCCTGTCCATGCCTCGCTGGCGGGGTGCCGGTGCCCGTGCCAGCTCGGCCCGCGCA
AGCTGGACGCTGGGCAGACCCATGACCTTGCTGACGGTGCGCTCGATGTAATCCGCTTCGTGGCCGGGCT
TGCGCTCTGCCAGCGCTGGGCTGGCCTCGGCCATGGCCTTGCCGATTTCCTCGGCACTGCGGCCCCGGCT
GGCCAGCTTCTGCGCGGCGATAAAGTCGCACTTGCTGAGGTCATCACCGAAGCGCTTGACCAGCCCGGCC
ATCTCGCTGCGGTACTCGTCCAGCGCCGTGCGCCGGTGGCGGCTAAGCTGCCGCTCGGGCAGTTCGAGGC
TGGCCAGCCTGCGGGCCTTCTCCTGCTGCCGCTGGGCCTGCTCGATCTGCTGGCCAGCCTGCTGCACCAG
CGCCGGGCCAGCGGTGGCGGTCTTGCCCTTGGATTCACGCAGCAGCACCCACGGCTGATAACCGGCGCGG
GTGGTGTGCTTGTCCTTGCGGTTGGTGAAGCCCGCCAAGCGGCCATAGTGGCGGCTGTCGGCGCTGGCCG
GGTCGGCGTCGTACTCGCTGGCCAGCGTCCGGGCAATCTGCCCCCGAAGTTCACCGCCTGCGGCGTCGGC
CACCTTGACCCATGCCTGATAGTTCTTCGGGCTGGTTTCCACTACCAGGGCAGGCTCCCGGCCCTCGGCT
TTCATGTCATCCAGGTCAAACTCGCTGAGGTCGTCCACCAGCACCAGACCATGCCGCTCCTGCTCGGCGG
GCCTGATATACACGTCATTGCCCTGGGCATTCATCCGCTTGAGCCATGGCGTGTTCTGGAGCACTTCGGC
GGCTGACCATTCCCGGTTCATCATCTGGCCGGTGGTGGCGTCCCTGACGCCGATATCGAAGCGCTCACAG
CCCATGGCCTTGAGCTGTCGGCCTATGGCCTGCAAAGTCCTGTCGTTCTTCATCGGGCCACCAAGCGCAG
CCAGATCGAGCCGTCCTCGGTTGTCAGTGGCGTCAGGTCGAGCAAGAGCAACGATGCGATCAGCAGCACC
ACCGTAGGCATCATGGAAGCCAGCATCACGGTTAGCCATAGCTTCCAGTGCCACCCCCGCGACGCGCTCC
GGGCGCTCTGCGCGGCGCTGCTCACCTCGGCGGCTACCTCCCGCAACTCTTTGGCCAGCTCCACCCATGC
CGCCCCTGTCTGGCGCTGGGCTTTCAGCCACTCCGCCGCCTGCGCCTCGCTGGCCTGCTGGGTCTGGCTC
ATGACCTGCCGGGCTTCGTCGGCCAGTGTCGCCATGCTCTGGGCCAGCGGTTCGATCTGCTCCGCTAACT
CGTTGATGCCTCTGGATTTCTTCACTCTGTCGATTGCGTTCATGGTCTATTGCCTCCCGGTATTCCTGTA
AGTCGATGATCTGGGCGTTGGCGGTGTCGATGTTCAGGGCCACGTCTGCCCGGTCGGTGCGGATGCCCCG
GCCTTCCATCTCCACCACGTTCGGCCCCAGGTGAACACCGGGCAGGCGCTCGATGCCCTGCGCCTCAAGT
GTTCTGTGGTCAATGCGGGCGTCGTGGCCAGCCCGCTCTAATGCCCGGTTGGCATGGTCGGCCCATGCCT
CGCGGGTCTGCTCAAGCCATGCCTTGGGCTTGAGCGCTTCGGTCTTCTGTGCCCCGCCCTTCTCCGGGGT
CTTGCCGTTGTACCGCTTGAACCACTGAGCGGCGGGCCGCTCGATGCCGTCATTGATCCGCTCGGAGATC
ATCAGGTGGCAGTGCGGGTTCTCGCCGCCACCGGCATGGATGGCCAGCGTATACGGCAGGCGCTCGGCAC
CGGTCAGGTGCTGGGCGAACTCGGACGCCAGCGCCTTCTGCTGGTCGAGGGTCAGCTCGACCGGCAGGGC
AAATTCGACCTCCTTGAACAGCCGCCCATTGGCGCGTTCATACAGGTCGGCAGCATCCCAGTAGTCGGCG
GGCCGCTCGACGAACTCCGGCATGTGCCCGGATTCGGCGTGCAAGACTTCATCCATGTCGCGGGCATACT
TGCCTTCGCGCTGGATGTAGTCGGCCTTGGCCCTGGCCGATTGGCCGCCCGACCTGCTGCCGGTTTTCGC
CGTAAGGTGATAAATCGCCATGCTGCCTCGCTGTTGCTTTTGCTTTTCGGCTCCATGCAATGGCCCTCGG
AGAGCGCACCGCCCGAAGGGTGGCCGTTAGGCCAGTTTCTCGAAGAGAAACCGGTAAGTGCGCCCTCCCC
TACAAAGTAGGGTCGGGATTGCCGCCGCTGTGCCTCCATGATAGCCTACGAGACAGCACATTAACAATGG
GGTGTCAAGATGGTTAAGGGGAGCAACAAGGCGGCGGATCGGCTGGCCAAGCTCGAAGAACAACGAGCGC
GAATCAATGCCGAAATTCAGCGGGTGCGGGCAAGGGAACAGCAGCAAGAGCGCAAGAACGAAACAAGGCG
CAAGGTGCTGGTGGGGGCCATGATTTTGGCCAAGGTGAACAGCAGCGAGTGGCCGGAGGATCGGCTCATG
GCGGCAATGGATGCGTACCTTGAACGCGACCACGACCGCGCCTTGTTCGGTCTGCCGCCACGCCAGAAGG
ATGAGCCGGGCTGAATGATCGACCGAGACAGGCCCTGCGGGGCTGCACACGCGCCCCCACCCTTCGGGTA
GGGGGAAAGGCCGCTAAAGCGGCTAAAAGCGCTCCAGCGTATTTCTGCGGGGTTTGGTGTGGGGTTTAGC
GGGCTTTGCCCGCCTTTCCCCCTGCCGCGCAGCGGTGGGGCGGTGTGTAGCCTAGCGCAGCGAATAGACC
AGCTATCCGGCCTCTGGCCGGGCATATTGGGCAAGGGCAGCAGCGCCCCACAAGGGCGCTGATAACCGCG
CCTAGTGGATTATTCTTAGATAATCATGGATGGATTTTTCCAACACCCCGCCAGCCCCCGCCCCTGCTGG
GTTTGCAGGTTTGGGGGCGTGACAGTTATTGCAGGGGTTCGTGACAGTTATTGCAGGGGGGCGTGACAGT
TATTGCAGGGGTTCGTGACAGTTAGTACGGGAGTGACGGGCGCTA
Features (pLannotate 1.2.2; 18 found; start..end, strand, type, name):
      9..37      +  promoter       Pc promoter: intI1 (promoter lies within the coding sequence); class 1 integron promoter
    227..760     +  CDS            GmR: gentamycin acetyltransferase; aacC1; confers resistance to gentamycin
    936..960     +  promoter       J23119(SpeI) promoter (fragment): bacterial promoter (Registry of Standard Biological Parts BBa J23119) modified to end with an SpeI site
    987..1682    +  CDS            mScarlet-I: mScarlet-I is a basic (constitutively fluorescent) red fluorescent protein published in 2016, derived from synthetic construct. It is reported to be a rapidly-maturing monomer with moderate acid sensitivity.
   1896..2004    +  oriT           oriT: incP origin of transfer
   2364..2752    -  rep_origin     R6K γ ori: γ replication origin from E. coli plasmid R6K; requires the R6K initiator protein pi for replication
   2901..2995    -  terminator     lambda t0 terminator: transcription terminator from phage lambda
   3019..3675    -  CDS            cat: CAT_ECOLX - Experimental evidence at protein level: Swiss-Prot protein existence level 1. This enzyme is an effector of chloramphenicol resistance in bacteria. From Escherichia coli. This protein is used as a marker in many commonly used cloning vectors, such as pACYC184.
   3676..3778    -  promoter       cat promoter: promoter of the E. coli cat gene encoding chloramphenicol acetyltransferase
   3853..3896    -  CDS            lacZα (fragment): LacZα fragment of β-galactosidase; lacZ fragment
   4314..5165    -  CDS            RSF1010 RepC (fragment): replication protein C of the broad-host-range plasmid RSF1010 (Scholz et al., 1989); repC
   5152..5991    -  CDS            RSF1010 RepA: replication protein A of the broad-host-range plasmid RSF1010 (Scholz et al., 1989); repA
   5983..6057    -  ncRNA          Plasmid R1162: Accession: RF00043 - R1162-like plasmid antisense RNA
   6502..7473    -  CDS            RSF1010 RepB: replication protein B of the broad-host-range plasmid RSF1010 (Scholz et al., 1989); repB
   7473..7883    -  CDS            mobB: MOBB2_ECOLX - Protein predicted: Swiss-Prot protein existence level 4. This protein is essential to promote the specific transfer of the plasmid in the presence of conjugative plasmids. From Escherichia coli.
   8712..8799    -  oriT           RSF1010 oriT: origin of transfer of the broad-host-range plasmid RSF1010 (Scholz et al., 1989)
   8830..9111    +  CDS            mobC: MOBC_ECOLX - Protein predicted: Swiss-Prot protein existence level 4. This protein is essential to promote the specific transfer of the plasmid in the presence of conjugative plasmids. From Escherichia coli.
   9141..9535    +  rep_origin     RSF1010 oriV: replication origin of the broad-host-range plasmid RSF1010; requires the RSF1010 RepA/B/C proteins for replication (Scholz et al., 1989)
