[The description below was written by a language model from this plasmid's Addgene catalogue record and pLannotate feature annotations shown in this document.]
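Description:
pGL2_168 is a 9.6 kb synthetic-biology "Level 2" plasmid from a modular assembly series built to test candidate origins of replication in non-model bacteria. No conventional backbone is recorded. In E. coli it is maintained through an R6K γ origin, which depends on the pi initiator protein supplied in trans and therefore requires a pir-type host (a pir-116 strain is listed, giving high copy number). Selection there uses chloramphenicol, via a cat gene with its native promoter and a lambda t0 terminator, together with gentamicin. A short lacZα fragment next to the cat cassette is probably a remnant of the cloning scaffold.

The payload is the broad-host-range RSF1010 replicon. The annotation shows oriV, the RepA, RepB and RepC replication proteins (RepC is flagged as a fragment), the R1162-like antisense RNA, and the native mobilisation region comprising mobB, mobC and the RSF1010 oriT. According to the catalogue entry, this origin is paired with a next-generation-sequencing barcode (barcode 14), although the barcode is not annotated in the feature table.

Alongside the replicon sit a gentamicin acetyltransferase gene (aacC1) driven by the class 1 integron Pc promoter, an mScarlet-I red fluorescent reporter under a J23119-type constitutive bacterial promoter, and an IncP oriT that allows conjugative delivery from a donor carrying the matching transfer functions.

Because the R6K origin is inactive in recipients lacking pi, persistence after transfer depends on the RSF1010 origin. Gentamicin resistance and red fluorescence then report successful establishment, and the barcode allows this origin to be identified by sequencing, consistent with pooled screening of an origin library.
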