Addgene plasmid #199100: pGL2_168
Purpose: Level 2 plasmid, barcoded ORI with gentamicin resistance cassette and mScarlet-I reporter
Depositing lab: Charlie Gilbert & Nili Ostrov & Cultivarium Tools. Depositing organization: Cultivarium, Convergent Research. Publication: A scalable framework for high-throughput identification of functional origins of replication in non-model bacteria. Gilbert C, Brumwell SL, Crits-Christoph A, Kang SC, Martin-Moldes Z, Alsharif W, Esmurria A, Nguyen M-A, Lee HH, Ostrov N. bioRxiv 2023.05.19.541510 10.1101/2023.05.19.541510.
Backbone
  Vector backbone: n/a
  Vector type: Synthetic Biology
Growth in bacteria
  Bacterial resistance: Chloramphenicol and Gentamicin, 25 & 10 μg/mL
  Growth temperature: 37°C
  Growth strain: E. coli pir-116
  Copy number: High Copy
Gene/Insert
  Gene/Insert name: RSF1010 ORI plus NGS barcode 14, gentamicin resistance cassette, mScarlet-I cassette, oriT
  Species: Synthetic
  Cloning method: Unknown
Terms and licenses: Academic/Nonprofit Terms; Industry Terms: Not Available to Industry
How to cite: pGL2_168 was a gift from Charlie Gilbert & Nili Ostrov & Cultivarium Tools (Addgene plasmid # 199100 ; http://n2t.net/addgene:199100 ; RRID:Addgene_199100)
